Addgene plasmid #210745: pUC57-ITR2-H1-GFP sgRNA Gollum Target 1- eCMV- SaSp-3XFLAG-SV40NLS-ITR2
Purpose: Coding for SaSp Cas9 alongside Gollum sgRNA targeting GFP Target 1
Depositing lab: Vincent Dion. Depositing organization: Cardiff University. Publication: Developing small Cas9 hybrids using molecular modeling. Mangin A, Dion V, Menzies G. bioRxiv 2023.10.24.563270 10.1101/2023.10.24.563270.
Backbone
  Vector backbone: pUC57
  Backbone manufacturer: Genscript
  Vector type: Mammalian Expression, CRISPR
Growth in bacteria
  Bacterial resistance: Ampicillin, 100 μg/mL
  Growth temperature: 37°C
  Growth strain: NEB Stable
  Copy number: High Copy
Gene/Insert 1
  Gene/Insert name: SaSp Cas9
  Species: Synthetic
  Mutation: N-terminal Sa Cas9, C-terminal Sp Cas9
  Promoter: eCMV
  Tag / fusion protein: 3xFLAG, SV40 NLS, PolyA signal (C terminal on insert)
  Cloning method: Unknown
  Sequencing primers: 5′ n/a
Gene/Insert 2
  Gene/Insert name: Gollum sgRNA GFP Target 1 (alt name: gRNA target: GGGCACGGGCAGCTTGCCGGGTTTTAGAGCTAGAAATAGCAAGTTAAAATAAGGCAAAATGCCGTGTTTAACTTGAAAAAGTGT)
  Species: Synthetic
  Promoter: H1
  Cloning method: Unknown
  Sequencing primers: 5′ n/a
Resource information
  A portion of this plasmid was derived from a plasmid made by: Genscript
Terms and licenses: Academic/Nonprofit Terms; Industry Terms: Not Available to Industry
Depositor comments: Please visit https://doi.org/10.1101/2023.10.24.563270 for bioRxiv preprint.
How to cite: pUC57-ITR2-H1-GFP sgRNA Gollum Target 1- eCMV- SaSp-3XFLAG-SV40NLS-ITR2 was a gift from Vincent Dion (Addgene plasmid # 210745 ; http://n2t.net/addgene:210745 ; RRID:Addgene_210745)
