[The description below was written by a language model from this plasmid's Addgene catalogue record and pLannotate feature annotations shown in this document.]
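Description:
pUC57-ITR2-H1-GFP sgRNA Gollum Target 1- eCMV- SaSp-3XFLAG-SV40NLS-ITR2 is a 7.6 kb mammalian CRISPR expression plasmid built on the pUC57 cloning backbone. It carries an all-in-one nuclease-plus-guide cassette flanked by two AAV2 inverted terminal repeats. It propagates in E. coli through the high-copy ColE1/pUC origin and is selected with ampicillin via the β-lactamase gene. Remnants of the lacZα/lac promoter region surround the insertion site, as expected for a pUC-type vector. The ITRs are the cis elements needed for replication and packaging of AAV genomes, so the layout is that of an AAV transfer plasmid, although the record lists the vector type only as mammalian expression and CRISPR.

Between the ITRs sit two transcription units. A human H1 Pol III promoter drives the "Gollum" sgRNA, a synthetic guide carrying a spacer against GFP (Target 1). The annotation tool recognises only part of its scaffold as the S. pyogenes gRNA scaffold, consistent with a modified design, and the short "mVenus" hit in reverse orientation is simply the GFP-directed spacer. Downstream, a CMV enhancer/promoter (eCMV) drives SaSp Cas9, a synthetic hybrid with an N-terminal portion from S. aureus Cas9 and a C-terminal portion from S. pyogenes Cas9. The feature table annotates only the S. aureus-derived segment, leaving the following stretch unlabelled. The protein ends in a C-terminal 3xFLAG tag for detection and an SV40 nuclear localisation signal (the NLS is listed in the catalogue but not in the feature table), followed by a short synthetic polyadenylation signal.

The plasmid comes from work on engineering small Cas9 hybrids by molecular modelling. It is meant to test SaSp Cas9 activity with its matched guide against a GFP target in mammalian cells.
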