Features (pLannotate 1.2.2; 21 found; start..end, strand, type, name):
    137..236     +  misc_feature   bom (fragment): basis of mobility region from pBR322
    242..399     -  CDS            lacZα (fragment): LacZα fragment of β-galactosidase; lacZ fragment
    432..572     -  repeat_region  AAV2 ITR: inverted terminal repeat of adeno-associated virus serotype 2 inverted
    605..695     +  promoter       H1 promoter: human H1 RNA promoter
    704..723     -  CDS            VN155(I152L) (fragment): improved N-terminal fragment of mVenus for use in bimolecular fluorescence complementation (BiFC) (Kodama and Hu, 2010)
    724..758     +  misc_RNA       gRNA scaffold (fragment): guide RNA scaffold for the Streptococcus pyogenes CRISPR/Cas9 system
    881..1184    +  enhancer       CMV enhancer: human cytomegalovirus immediate early enhancer
   1185..1388    +  promoter       CMV promoter: human cytomegalovirus (CMV) immediate early promoter
   1433..4156    +  CDS            cas9 (fragment): CAS9_STAAU - Experimental evidence at protein level: Swiss-Prot protein existence level 1. CRISPR (clustered regularly interspaced short palindromic repeat) is an adaptive immune system that provides protection against mobile genetic elements (viruses, transposable elements and conjugative plasmids). CRISPR clusters contain spacers, sequences complementary to antecedent mobile elements, and target invading nucleic acids. CRISPR clusters are transcribed and processed into CRISPR RNA (crRNA). In type II CRISPR systems correct processing of pre-crRNA requires a trans- encoded small RNA (tracrRNA)
   4961..4981    +  CDS            FLAG (fragment): FLAG® epitope tag, followed by an enterokinase cleavage site
   5006..5029    +  CDS            3xFLAG (fragment): three tandem FLAG® epitope tags
   5072..5120    +  polyA_signal   poly(A) signal: synthetic polyadenylation signal
   5137..5277    +  repeat_region  AAV2 ITR: inverted terminal repeat of adeno-associated virus serotype 2 inverted
   5359..5375    -  protein_bind   lac operator: The lac repressor binds to the lac operator to inhibit transcription in E. coli. This inhibition can be relieved by adding lactose or isopropyl-β-D-thiogalactopyranoside (IPTG). lac repressor encoded by lacI
   5383..5413    -  promoter       lac promoter: promoter for the E. coli lac operon
   5428..5449    -  protein_bind   CAP binding site: CAP binding activates transcription in the presence of cAMP. E. coli catabolite activator protein
   5462..5554    -  CDS            lacI (fragment): lac repressor; lacI; The lac repressor binds to the lac operator to inhibit transcription in E. coli. This inhibition can be relieved by adding lactose or isopropyl-β-D-thiogalactopyranoside (IPTG).
   5737..6325    -  rep_origin     ori: high-copy-number ColE1/pMB1/pBR322/pUC origin of replication
   6496..7356    -  CDS            AmpR: β-lactamase; bla; confers resistance to ampicillin, carbenicillin, and related antibiotics
   7357..7461    -  promoter       AmpR promoter: bla
   7556..35      +  CDS            rop (fragment) (across the origin): Rop protein, which maintains plasmids at low copy number; rop
>Addgene plasmid #210745 | pUC57-ITR2-H1-GFP sgRNA Gollum Target 1- eCMV- SaSp-3XFLAG-SV40NLS-ITR2 | addgene full sequence | sequence record 417963 | Addgene NGS Result
TCGCGCGTTTCGGTGATGACGGTGAAAACCTCTGACACATGCAGCTCCCGGAGACGGTCACAGCTTGTCT
GTAAGCGGATGCCGGGAGCAGACAAGCCCGTCAGGGCGCGTCAGCGGGTGTTGGCGGGTGTCGGGGCTGG
CTTAACTATGCGGCATCAGAGCAGATTGTACTGAGAGTGCACCATATGCGGTGTGAAATACCGCACAGAT
GCGTAAGGAGAAAATACCGCATCAGGCGCCATTCGCCATTCAGGCTGCGCAACTGTTGGGAAGGGCGATC
GGTGCGGGCCTCTTCGCTATTACGCCAGCTGGCGAAAGGGGGATGTGCTGCAAGGCGATTAAGTTGGGTA
ACGCCAGGGTTTTCCCAGTCACGACGTTGTAAAACGACGGCCAGTGAATTCGAGCTCGGTACCTCGCGAA
TGCATCTAGATCCTGCAGGCAGCTGCGCGCTCGCTCGCTCACTGAGGCCGCCCGGGCAAAGCCCGGGCGT
CGGGCGACCTTTGGTCGCCCGGCCTCAGTGAGCGAGCGAGCGCGCAGAGAGGGAGTGGCCAACTCCATCA
CTAGGGGTTCCTGCGGCCCCCCCTAGGTAGGCTAGGCTAGGCGTATATTTGCATGTCGCTATGTGTTCTG
GGAAATCACCATAAACGTGAAATGTCTTTGGATTTGGGAATCTTATAAGTTCTGTATGAGACCACTCTTT
CCCGGGCACGGGCAGCTTGCCGGGTTTTAGAGCTAGAAATAGCAAGTTAAAATAAGGCAAAATGCCGTGT
TTAACTTGAAAAAGTGTTTTTTTTCTAGAGGGTACCGGGGCCCGCCTAGGTAGTTATTAATAGTAATCAA
TTACGGGGTCATTAGTTCATAGCCCATATATGGAGTTCCGCGTTACATAACTTACGGTAAATGGCCCGCC
TGGCTGACCGCCCAACGACCCCCGCCCATTGACGTCAATAATGACGTATGTTCCCATAGTAACGCCAATA
GGGACTTTCCATTGACGTCAATGGGTGGAGTATTTACGGTAAACTGCCCACTTGGCAGTACATCAAGTGT
ATCATATGCCAAGTACGCCCCCTATTGACGTCAATGACGGTAAATGGCCCGCCTGGCATTATGCCCAGTA
CATGACCTTATGGGACTTTCCTACTTGGCAGTACATCTACGTATTAGTCATCGCTATTACCATGGTGATG
CGGTTTTGGCAGTACATCAATGGGCGTGGATAGCGGTTTGACTCACGGGGATTTCCAAGTCTCCACCCCA
TTGACGTCAATGGGAGTTTGTTTTGGCACCAAAATCAACGGGACTTTCCAAAATGTCGTAACAACTCCGC
CCCATTGACGCAAATGGGCGGTAGGCGTGTACGGTGGGAGGTCTATATAAGCAGAGCTGGTTTAGTGAAC
CGTCAGATCCGCTAGCGCTACCGGTCGCCACCATGAAGAGGAATTACATTCTGGGCCTGGACATCGGGAT
CACCTCTGTGGGGTATGGCATTATCGACTACGAGACAAGAGACGTGATCGACGCAGGCGTCAGACTCTTC
AAGGAGGCCAACGTGGAGAATAACGAAGGCAGGCGGAGCAAGAGGGGTGCAAGGAGATTGAAAAGAAGGC
GGCGCCACAGAATCCAGAGGGTGAAGAAGCTCCTTTTCGACTACAACTTGCTCACCGATCATAGCGAGCT
GTCCGGCATCAATCCTTACGAGGCTAGGGTCAAGGGATTGAGCCAGAAGTTGTCAGAGGAGGAGTTCAGC
GCAGCACTGCTCCATCTTGCCAAGAGGAGAGGAGTCCACAACGTGAATGAGGTGGAGGAAGATACTGGGA
ATGAGCTGAGCACGAAGGAGCAGATCTCTAGAAACTCAAAAGCCTTGGAAGAAAAGTATGTTGCTGAACT
CCAGCTTGAAAGACTCAAGAAGGACGGGGAGGTGAGGGGCTCAATTAACAGGTTCAAGACATCTGACTAT
GTGAAAGAAGCAAAGCAGCTCCTCAAAGTGCAAAAAGCTTACCACCAGCTGGACCAAAGTTTTATCGACA
CGTACATCGATCTTTTGGAAACACGACGAACGTATTACGAAGGACCAGGTGAAGGCTCACCCTTTGGCTG
GAAAGACATTAAAGAGTGGTACGAAATGTTGATGGGACACTGTACATACTTCCCTGAAGAGCTGCGCAGC
GTCAAGTACGCCTATAACGCCGACCTGTACAACGCCCTTAACGACCTCAACAATTTGGTGATCACTAGAG
ACGAGAACGAAAAGCTCGAGTACTACGAAAAATTCCAAATTATCGAAAATGTCTTCAAGCAGAAGAAAAA
GCCTACACTCAAACAGATTGCCAAAGAGATATTGGTAAACGAAGAGGATATCAAAGGGTACAGAGTCACT
TCCACCGGGAAGCCGGAGTTCACTAATCTCAAGGTTTATCACGACATAAAGGACATAACCGCCCGGAAAG
AGATCATTGAGAACGCCGAGCTTCTGGACCAGATTGCAAAAATTCTTACTATCTACCAATCATCCGAGGA
CATCCAGGAGGAGCTCACCAATCTTAATAGCGAGCTCACGCAAGAAGAAATTGAGCAAATTAGCAATCTC
AAGGGGTACACCGGAACCCATAATTTGAGCCTTAAGGCTATTAACTTGATTCTGGACGAGCTTTGGCACA
CGAACGATAATCAGATTGCCATTTTTAACCGGCTTAAACTCGTTCCGAAGAAAGTTGATTTGAGTCAACA
AAAGGAAATACCTACCACTTTGGTAGACGATTTTATTCTCTCCCCTGTGGTAAAGCGATCCTTTATCCAG
TCAATCAAAGTGATTAATGCAATCATTAAAAAGTACGGGCTGCCCAATGACATTATTATCGAGCTCGCAA
GGGAGAAGAACAGCAAAGATGCCCAGAAGATGATAAACGAGATGCAGAAGCGGAATCGACAGACAAATGA
AAGGATTGAAGAAATAATCCGAACAACAGGGAAGGAAAATGCTAAGTATCTTATCGAAAAGATTAAGCTC
CACGATATGCAGGAGGGCAAGTGCCTTTACTCTCTCGAGGCGATTCCATTGGAGGACCTCCTTAACAATC
CGTTCAACTACGAGGTGGATCACATCATCCCCAGGAGCGTGAGCTTCGACAACTCATTCAACAACAAGGT
GTTAGTGAAGCAGGAGGAGAACAGCAAGAAAGGTAATAGGACCCCATTCCAGTACCTTAGTAGCTCTGAC
TCCAAGATCAGCTACGAGACTTTCAAGAAGCACATACTGAACTTAGCCAAGGGTAAAGGCCGCATTAGCA
AAACCAAGAAGGAGTATTTGCTGGAAGAAAGGGACATCAACCGGTTCTCAGTCCAGAAGGACTTCATCAA
CAGGAACCTGGTGGACACAAGATACGCTACCAGGGGCCTGATGAACCTCTTGAGATCTTACTTCCGGGTC
AATAACCTGGATGTTAAGGTCAAGTCTATCAACGGCGGCTTCACCAGCTTCCTGAGAAGAAAGTGGAAGT
TCAAGAAGGAGCGAAACAAGGGGTACAAACACCATGCCGAGGACGCTCTGATAATCGCTAACGCCGACTT
CATCTTCAAGGAGTGGAAGAAGCTGGACAAAGCCAAGAAGGTGATGGAAAACCAGATGTTCGAAGAGAAG
CAGGCTGAGTCCATGCCAGAGATCGAGACAGAGCAGGAATACAAGGAAATCTTCATCACCCCTCACCAGA
TCAAACATATTAAGGATTTCAAAGACTATAAGTACTCCCATAGAGTTGACAAAAAGCCCAACAGAGAACT
GATCAACGACACTCTCTACTCTACCAGAAAGGACGATAAAGGTAACACTCTTATTGTCAACAATCTCAAT
GGCCTGTACGACAAGGACAACGATAAGCTGAAGAAACTGATCAACAAATCACCCGAGAAGCTCCTGATGT
ACCACCACGACCCACAGACATACCAGAAGTTGAAGCTCATCATGGAACAGTACGGCGACGAGAAGAACCC
CCTGTACAAATACTACGAGGAAACGGGGAATTACCTCACCAAGTACTCTAAAAAGGACAACGGACCCGTT
ATTAAAAAGATCAAATATTATGGTAACAAGCTTAATGCTCATCTGGACATCACCGATGATTACCCCAATT
CCAGAAATAAGGTGGTCAAACTGTCTACCGGAGGATTCAGTAAGGAAAGCATACTGCCGAAAAGGAATTC
CGACAAGCTGATCGCTAGGAAGAAGGACTGGGATCCCAAAAAATACGGGGGATTCGACTCCCCCACAGTT
GCGTACAGCGTGCTCGTGGTGGCAAAAGTGGAGAAGGGGAAATCCAAAAAACTAAAATCAGTCAAAGAGC
TGCTTGGCATTACAATCATGGAGAGGTCTTCCTTCGAGAAGAATCCAATTGACTTCCTCGAGGCTAAGGG
ATACAAGGAGGTGAAGAAGGACTTGATAATCAAACTGCCGAAGTACAGCTTGTTCGAGCTCGAAAATGGC
CGCAAGAGGATGCTGGCTAGCGCTGGCGAGCTCCAGAAGGGCAACGAGCTGGCCCTGCCCAGCAAGTACG
TGAACTTCCTTTATCTCGCATCACACTACGAGAAGCTCAAGGGATCACCCGAGGACAACGAGCAGAAGCA
GCTGTTTGTGGAGCAGCACAAGCACTATCTCGATGAAATTATTGAACAGATCTCCGAATTTTCTAAACGG
GTAATTCTCGCAGACGCTAACCTCGACAAAGTGCTGAGCGCATACAATAAACATCGGGACAAGCCAATTA
GGGAGCAGGCTGAGAACATCATCCATCTTTTCACCTTGACAAATCTCGGCGCTCCAGCCGCCTTCAAGTA
CTTCGACACCACCATCGATAGGAAGCGATACACATCAACGAAAGAGGTGCTGGACGCCACTCTGATCCAC
CAGAGCATCACCGGCCTGTACGAAACGAGAATCGACTTGTCTCAGCTGGGCGGAGATGACTACAAGGACG
ACGACGACAAGGACTATAAGGACGATGATGATAAGGATTACAAAGATGACGACGATAAGCCCCCCAAGAA
GAAGAGGAAGGTGGAGGCCAGCTAAGAATTCAATAAAAGATCTTTATTTTCATTAGATCTGTGTGTTGGT
TTTTTGTGTGTAAGAATTCCGGCCGCAGGAACCCCTAGTGATGGAGTTGGCCACTCCCTCTCTGCGCGCT
CGCTCGCTCACTGAGGCCGGGCGACCAAAGGTCGCCCGACGCCCGGGCTTTGCCCGGGCGGCCTCAGTGA
GCGAGCGAGCGCGCAGCTGCCTGCAGGATCGGATCCCGGGCCCGTCGACTGCAGAGGCCTGCATGCAAGC
TTGGCGTAATCATGGTCATAGCTGTTTCCTGTGTGAAATTGTTATCCGCTCACAATTCCACACAACATAC
GAGCCGGAAGCATAAAGTGTAAAGCCTGGGGTGCCTAATGAGTGAGCTAACTCACATTAATTGCGTTGCG
CTCACTGCCCGCTTTCCAGTCGGGAAACCTGTCGTGCCAGCTGCATTAATGAATCGGCCAACGCGCGGGG
AGAGGCGGTTTGCGTATTGGGCGCTCTTCCGCTTCCTCGCTCACTGACTCGCTGCGCTCGGTCGTTCGGC
TGCGGCGAGCGGTATCAGCTCACTCAAAGGCGGTAATACGGTTATCCACAGAATCAGGGGATAACGCAGG
AAAGAACATGTGAGCAAAAGGCCAGCAAAAGGCCAGGAACCGTAAAAAGGCCGCGTTGCTGGCGTTTTTC
CATAGGCTCCGCCCCCCTGACGAGCATCACAAAAATCGACGCTCAAGTCAGAGGTGGCGAAACCCGACAG
GACTATAAAGATACCAGGCGTTTCCCCCTGGAAGCTCCCTCGTGCGCTCTCCTGTTCCGACCCTGCCGCT
TACCGGATACCTGTCCGCCTTTCTCCCTTCGGGAAGCGTGGCGCTTTCTCATAGCTCACGCTGTAGGTAT
CTCAGTTCGGTGTAGGTCGTTCGCTCCAAGCTGGGCTGTGTGCACGAACCCCCCGTTCAGCCCGACCGCT
GCGCCTTATCCGGTAACTATCGTCTTGAGTCCAACCCGGTAAGACACGACTTATCGCCACTGGCAGCAGC
CACTGGTAACAGGATTAGCAGAGCGAGGTATGTAGGCGGTGCTACAGAGTTCTTGAAGTGGTGGCCTAAC
TACGGCTACACTAGAAGAACAGTATTTGGTATCTGCGCTCTGCTGAAGCCAGTTACCTTCGGAAAAAGAG
TTGGTAGCTCTTGATCCGGCAAACAAACCACCGCTGGTAGCGGTGGTTTTTTTGTTTGCAAGCAGCAGAT
TACGCGCAGAAAAAAAGGATCTCAAGAAGATCCTTTGATCTTTTCTACGGGGTCTGACGCTCAGTGGAAC
GAAAACTCACGTTAAGGGATTTTGGTCATGAGATTATCAAAAAGGATCTTCACCTAGATCCTTTTAAATT
AAAAATGAAGTTTTAAATCAATCTAAAGTATATATGAGTAAACTTGGTCTGACAGTTACCAATGCTTAAT
CAGTGAGGCACCTATCTCAGCGATCTGTCTATTTCGTTCATCCATAGTTGCCTGACTCCCCGTCGTGTAG
ATAACTACGATACGGGAGGGCTTACCATCTGGCCCCAGTGCTGCAATGATACCGCGAGACCCACGCTCAC
CGGCTCCAGATTTATCAGCAATAAACCAGCCAGCCGGAAGGGCCGAGCGCAGAAGTGGTCCTGCAACTTT
ATCCGCCTCCATCCAGTCTATTAATTGTTGCCGGGAAGCTAGAGTAAGTAGTTCGCCAGTTAATAGTTTG
CGCAACGTTGTTGCCATTGCTACAGGCATCGTGGTGTCACGCTCGTCGTTTGGTATGGCTTCATTCAGCT
CCGGTTCCCAACGATCAAGGCGAGTTACATGATCCCCCATGTTGTGCAAAAAAGCGGTTAGCTCCTTCGG
TCCTCCGATCGTTGTCAGAAGTAAGTTGGCCGCAGTGTTATCACTCATGGTTATGGCAGCACTGCATAAT
TCTCTTACTGTCATGCCATCCGTAAGATGCTTTTCTGTGACTGGTGAGTACTCAACCAAGTCATTCTGAG
AATAGTGTATGCGGCGACCGAGTTGCTCTTGCCCGGCGTCAATACGGGATAATACCGCGCCACATAGCAG
AACTTTAAAAGTGCTCATCATTGGAAAACGTTCTTCGGGGCGAAAACTCTCAAGGATCTTACCGCTGTTG
AGATCCAGTTCGATGTAACCCACTCGTGCACCCAACTGATCTTCAGCATCTTTTACTTTCACCAGCGTTT
CTGGGTGAGCAAAAACAGGAAGGCAAAATGCCGCAAAAAAGGGAATAAGGGCGACACGGAAATGTTGAAT
ACTCATACTCTTCCTTTTTCAATATTATTGAAGCATTTATCAGGGTTATTGTCTCATGAGCGGATACATA
TTTGAATGTATTTAGAAAAATAAACAAATAGGGGTTCCGCGCACATTTCCCCGAAAAGTGCCACCTGACG
TCTAAGAAACCATTATTATCATGACATTAACCTATAAAAATAGGCGTATCACGAGGCCCTTTCGTC
